>Addgene plasmid #73851 | pAWp9 | depositor full sequence | sequence record 138734 | pAWp9 sequence 11252 bps
CCTGCAGGCGGGCCAGATATACGCGTTGACATTGATTATTGACTAGTTATTAATAGTAATCAATTACGGG
GTCATTAGTTCATAGCCCATATATGGAGTTCCGCGTTACATAACTTACGGTAAATGGCCCGCCTGGCTGA
CCGCCCAACGACCCCCGCCCATTGACGTCAATAATGACGTATGTTCCCATAGTAACGCCAATAGGGACTT
TCCATTGACGTCAATGGGTGGAGTATTTACGGTAAACTGCCCACTTGGCAGTACATCAAGTGTATCATAT
GCCAAGTACGCCCCCTATTGACGTCAATGACGGTAAATGGCCCGCCTGGCATTATGCCCAGTACATGACC
TTATGGGACTTTCCTACTTGGCAGTACATCTACGTATTAGTCATCGCTATTACCATGGTGATGCGGTTTT
GGCAGTACATCAATGGGCGTGGATAGCGGTTTGACTCACGGGGATTTCCAAGTCTCCACCCCATTGACGT
CAATGGGAGTTTGTTTTGGCACCAAAATCAACGGGACTTTCCAAAATGTCGTAACAACTCCGCCCCATTG
ACGCAAATGGGCGGTAGGCGTGTACGGTGGGAGGTCTATATAAGCAGCGGTAACCTACCGGTCGCCACCA
TGGTGAGCAAGGGCGAGGAGCTGTTCACCGGGGTGGTGCCCATCCTGGTCGAGCTGGACGGCGACGTAAA
CGGCCACAAGTTCAGCGTGTCCGGCGAGGGCGAGGGCGATGCCACCTACGGCAAGCTGACCCTGAAGTTC
ATCTGCACCACCGGCAAGCTGCCCGTGCCCTGGCCCACCCTCGTGACCACCCTGACCTACGGCGTGCAGT
GCTTCAGCCGCTACCCCGACCACATGAAGCAGCACGACTTCTTCAAGTCCGCCATGCCCGAAGGCTACGT
CCAGGAGCGCACCATCTTCTTCAAGGACGACGGCAACTACAAGACCCGCGCCGAGGTGAAGTTCGAGGGC
GACACCCTGGTGAACCGCATCGAGCTGAAGGGCATCGACTTCAAGGAGGACGGCAACATCCTGGGGCACA
AGCTGGAGTACAACTACAACAGCCACAACGTCTATATCATGGCCGACAAGCAGAAGAACGGCATCAAGGT
GAACTTCAAGATCCGCCACAACATCGAGGACGGCAGCGTGCAGCTCGCCGACCACTACCAGCAGAACACC
CCCATCGGCGACGGCCCCGTGCTGCTGCCCGACAACCACTACCTGAGCACCCAGTCCGCCCTGAGCAAAG
ACCCCAACGAGAAGCGCGATCACATGGTCCTGCTGGAGTTCGTGACCGCCGCCGGGATCACTCTCGGCAT
GGACGAGCTGTACAAGTAAAGCGGCCGCGACTCTAGGATCCGCGAAAAGTCCGGAATTCGATATCAAGCT
TATCGATAATCAACCTCTGGATTACAAAATTTGTGAAAGATTGACTGGTATTCTTAACTATGTTGCTCCT
TTTACGCTATGTGGATACGCTGCTTTAATGCCTTTGTATCATGCTATTGCTTCCCGTATGGCTTTCATTT
TCTCCTCCTTGTATAAATCCTGGTTGCTGTCTCTTTATGAGGAGTTGTGGCCCGTTGTCAGGCAACGTGG
CGTGGTGTGCACTGTGTTTGCTGACGCAACCCCCACTGGTTGGGGCATTGCCACCACCTGTCAGCTCCTT
TCCGGGACTTTCGCTTTCCCCCTCCCTATTGCCACGGCGGAACTCATCGCCGCCTGCCTTGCCCGCTGCT
GGACAGGGGCTCGGCTGTTGGGCACTGACAATTCCGTGGTGTTGTCGGGGAAATCATCGTCCTTTCCTTG
GCTGCTCGCCTGTGTTGCCACCTGGATTCTGCGCGGGACGTCCTTCTGCTACGTCCCTTCGGCCCTCAAT
CCAGCGGACCTTCCTTCCCGCGGCCTGCTGCCGGCTCTGCGGCCTCTTCCGCGTCTTCGCCTTCGCCCTC
AGACGAGTCGGATCTCCCTTTGGGCCGCCTCCCCGCATCGATACCGTCGACCTCGAGACCTAGAAAAACA
TGGAGCAATCACAAGTAGCAATACAGCAGCTACCAATGCTGATTGTGCCTGGCTAGAAGCACAAGAGGAG
GAGGAGGTGGGTTTTCCAGTCACACCTCAGGTACCTTTAAGACCAATGACTTACAAGGCAGCTGTAGATC
TTAGCCACTTTTTAAAAGAAAAGGGGGGACTGGAAGGGCTAATTCACTCCCAACGAAGACAAGATATCCT
TGATCTGTGGATCTACCACACACAAGGCTACTTCCCTGATTGGCAGAACTACACACCAGGGCCAGGGATC
AGATATCCACTGACCTTTGGATGGTGCTACAAGCTAGTACCAGTTGAGCAAGAGAAGGTAGAAGAAGCCA
ATGAAGGAGAGAACACCCGCTTGTTACACCCTGTGAGCCTGCATGGGATGGATGACCCGGAGAGAGAAGT
ATTAGAGTGGAGGTTTGACAGCCGCCTAGCATTTCATCACATGGCCCGAGAGCTGCATCCGGACTGTACT
GGGTCTCTCTGGTTAGACCAGATCTGAGCCTGGGAGCTCTCTGGCTAACTAGGGAACCCACTGCTTAAGC
CTCAATAAAGCTTGCCTTGAGTGCTTCAAGTAGTGTGTGCCCGTCTGTTGTGTGACTCTGGTAACTAGAG
ATCCCTCAGACCCTTTTAGTCAGTGTGGAAAATCTCTAGCAGGGCCCGTTTAAACCCGCTGATCAGCCTC
GACTGTGCCTTCTAGTTGCCAGCCATCTGTTGTTTGCCCCTCCCCCGTGCCTTCCTTGACCCTGGAAGGT
GCCACTCCCACTGTCCTTTCCTAATAAAATGAGGAAATTGCATCGCATTGTCTGAGTAGGTGTCATTCTA
TTCTGGGGGGTGGGGTGGGGCAGGACAGCAAGGGGGAGGATTGGGAAGACAATAGCAGGCATGCTGGGGA
TGCGGTGGGCTCTATGGCTTCTGAGGCGGAAAGAACCAGCTGGGGCTCTAGGGGGTATCCCC
[124 nt withheld, positions 3003-3126]
C
[91 nt withheld, positions 3128-3218]
A
[49 nt withheld, positions 3220-3268]
CCTTTGACGTTGGAGTCCACGTTCTTT
[37 nt withheld, positions 3296-3332]
ACCCTATCTCGGTCTATTCTTTTGATTTATAAGGGATTTTGCCGATTTCGGCCTATTGGTTAAAAAATGA
GCTGATTTAACAAAAATTTAACGCGAATTAATTCTGTGGAATGTGTGTCAGTTAGGGTGTGGAAAGTCCC
CAGGCTCCCCAGCAGGCAGAAGTATGCAAAGCATGCATCTCAATTAGTCAGCAACCAGGTGTGGAAAGTC
CCCAGGCTCCCCAGCAGGCAGAAGTATGCAAAGCATGCATCTCAATTAGTCAGCAACCATAGTCCCGCCC
CTAACTCCGCCCATCCCGCCCCTAACTCCGCCCAGTTCCGCCCATTCTCCGCCCCATGGCTGACTAATTT
TTTTTATTTATGCAGAGGCCGAGGCCGCCTCTGCCTCTGAGCTATTCCAGAAGTAGTGAGGAGGCTTTTT
TGGAGGCCTAGGCTTTTGCAAAAAGCTCCCGGGAGCTTGTATATCCATTTTCGGATCTGATCAGCACGTG
TTGACAATTAATCATCGGCATAGTATATCGGCATAGTATAATACGACAAGGTGAGGAACTAAACCATGGC
CAAGTTGACCAGTGCCGTTCCGGTGCTCACCGCGCGCGACGTCGCCGGAGCGGTCGAGTTCTGGACCGAC
CGGCTCGGGTTCTCCCGGGACTTCGTGGAGGACGACTTCGCCGGTGTGGTCCGGGACGACGTGACCCTGT
TCATCAGCGCGGTCCAGGACCAGGTGGTGCCGGACAACACCCTGGCCTGGGTGTGGGTGCGCGGCCTGGA
CGAGCTGTACGCCGAGTGGTCGGAGGTCGTGTCCACGAACTTCCGGGACGCCTCCGGGCCGGCCATGACC
GAGATCGGCGAGCAGCCGTGGGGGCGGGAGTTCGCCCTGCGCGACCCGGCCGGCAACTGCGTGCACTTCG
TGGCCGAGGAGCAGGACTGACACGTGCTACGAGATTTCGATTCCACCGCCGCCTTCTATGAAAGGTTGGG
CTTCGGAATCGTTTTCCGGGACGCCGGCTGGATGATCCTCCAGCGCGGGGATCTCATGCTGGAGTTCTTC
GCCCACCCCAACTTGTTTATTGCAGCTTATAATGGTTACAAATAAAGCAATAGCATCACAAATTTCACAA
ATAAAGCATTTTTTTCACTGCATTCTAGTTGTGGTTTGTCCAAACTCATCAATGTATCTTATCATGTCTG
TATACCGTCGACCTCTAGCTAGAGCTTGGCGTAATCATGGTCATAGCTGTTTCCTGTGTGAAATTGTTAT
CCGCTCACAATTCCACACAACATACGAGCCGGAAGCATAAAGTGTAAAGCCTGGGGTGCCTAATGAGTGA
GCTAACTCACATTAATTGCGTTGCGCTCACTGCCCGCTTTCCAGTCGGGAAACCTGTCGTGCCAGCTGCA
TTAATGAATCGGCCAACGCGCGGGGAGAGGCGGTTTGCGTATTGGGCGCTCTTCCGCTTCCTCGCTCACT
GACTCGCTGCGCTCGGTCGTTCGGCTGCGGCGAGCGGTATCAGCTCACTCAAAGGCGGTAATACGGTTAT
CCACAGAATCAGGGGATAACGCAGGAAAGAACATGTGAGCAAAAGGCCAGCAAAAGGCCAGGAACCGTAA
AAAGGCCGCGTTGCTGGCGTTTTTCCATAGGCTCCGCCCCCCTGACGAGCATCACAAAAATCGACGCTCA
AGTCAGAGGTGGCGAAACCCGACAGGACTATAAAGATACCAGGCGTTTCCCCCTGGAAGCTCCCTCGTGC
GCTCTCCTGTTCCGACCCTGCCGCTTACCGGATACCTGTCCGCCTTTCTCCCTTCGGGAAGCGTGGCGCT
TTCTCATAGCTCACGCTGTAGGTATCTCAGTTCGGTGTAGGTCGTTCGCTCCAAGCTGGGCTGTGTGCAC
GAACCCCCCGTTCAGCCCGACCGCTGCGCCTTATCCGGTAACTATCGTCTTGAGTCCAACCCGGTAAGAC
ACGACTTATCGCCACTGGCAGCAGCCACTGGTAACAGGATTAGCAGAGCGAGGTATGTAGGCGGTGCTAC
AGAGTTCTTGAAGTGGTGGCCTAACTACGGCTACACTAGAAGAACAGTATTTGGTATCTGCGCTCTGCTG
AAGCCAGTTACCTTCGGAAAAAGAGTTGGTAGCTCTTGATCCGGCAAACAAACCACCGCTGGTAGCGGTG
GTTTTTTTGTTTGCAAGCAGCAGATTACGCGCAGAAAAAAAGGATCTCAAGAAGATCCTTTGATCTTTTC
TACGGGGTCTGACGCTCAGTGGAACGAAAACTCACGTTAAGGGATTTTGGTCATGAGATTATCAAAAAGG
ATCTTCACCTAGATCCTTTTAAATTAAAAATGAAGTTTTAAATCAATCTAAAGTATATATGAGTAAACTT
GGTCTGACAGTTACCAATGCTTAATCAGTGAGGCACCTATCTCAGCGATCTGTCTATTTCGTTCATCCAT
AGTTGCCTGACTCCCCGTCGTGTAGATAACTACGATACGGGAGGGCTTACCATCTGGCCCCAGTGCTGCA
ATGATACCGCGAGACCCACGCTCACCGGCTCCAGATTTATCAGCAATAAACCAGCCAGCCGGAAGGGCCG
AGCGCAGAAGTGGTCCTGCAACTTTATCCGCCTCCATCCAGTCTATTAATTGTTGCCGGGAAGCTAGAGT
AAGTAGTTCGCCAGTTAATAGTTTGCGCAACGTTGTTGCCATTGCTACAGGCATCGTGGTGTCACGCTCG
TCGTTTGGTATGGCTTCATTCAGCTCCGGTTCCCAACGATCAAGGCGAGTTACATGATCCCCCATGTTGT
GCAAAAAAGCGGTTAGCTCCTTCGGTCCTCCGATCGTTGTCAGAAGTAAGTTGGCCGCAGTGTTATCACT
CATGGTTATGGCAGCACTGCATAATTCTCTTACTGTCATGCCATCCGTAAGATGCTTTTCTGTGACTGGT
GAGTACTCAACCAAGTCATTCTGAGAATAGTGTATGCGGCGACCGAGTTGCTCTTGCCCGGCGTCAATAC
GGGATAATACCGCGCCACATAGCAGAACTTTAAAAGTGCTCATCATTGGAAAACGTTCTTCGGGGCGAAA
ACTCTCAAGGATCTTACCGCTGTTGAGATCCAGTTCGATGTAACCCACTCGTGCACCCAACTGATCTTCA
GCATCTTTTACTTTCACCAGCGTTTCTGGGTGAGCAAAAACAGGAAGGCAAAATGCCGCAAAAAAGGGAA
TAAGGGCGACACGGAAATGTTGAATACTCATACTCTTCCTTTTTCAATATTATTGAAGCATTTATCAGGG
TTATTGTCTCATGAGCGGATACATATTTGAATGTATTTAGAAAAATAAACAAATAGGGGTTCCGCGCACA
TTTCCCCGAAAAGTGCCACCTGACGTCGACGGATCGGGAGATCTCCCGATCCCCTATGGTGCACTCTCAG
TACAATCTGCTCTGATGCCGCATAGTTAAGCCAGTATCTGCTCCCTGCTTGTGTGTTGGAGGTCGCTGAG
TAGTGCGCGAGCAAAATTTAAGCTACAACAAGGCAAGGCTTGACCGACAATTGCATGAAGAATCTGCTTA
GGGTTAGGCGTTTTGCGCTGCTTCGCGATGTACGGGCCAGATATACGCGTTGACATTGATTATTGACTAG
TTATTAATAGTAATCAATTACGGGGTCATTAGTTCATAGCCCATATATGGAGTTCCGCGTTACATAACTT
ACGGTAAATGGCCCGCCTGGCTGACCGCCCAACGACCCCCGCCCATTGACGTCAATAATGACGTATGTTC
CCATAGTAACGCCAATAGGGACTTTCCATTGACGTCAATGGGTGGAGTATTTACGGTAAACTGCCCACTT
GGCAGTACATCAAGTGTATCATATGCCAAGTACGCCCCCTATTGACGTCAATGACGGTAAATGGCCCGCC
TGGCATTATGCCCAGTACATGACCTTATGGGACTTTCCTACTTGGCAGTACATCTACGTATTAGTCATCG
CTATTACCATGGTGATGCGGTTTTGGCAGTACATCAATGGGCGTGGATAGCGGTTTGACTCACGGGGATT
TCCAAGTCTCCACCCCATTGACGTCAATGGGAGTTTGTTTTGGCACCAAAATCAACGGGACTTTCCAAAA
TGTCGTAACAACTCCGCCCCATTGACGCAAATGGGCGGTAGGCGTGTACGGTGGGAGGTCTATATAAGCA
GCGCGTTTTGCCTGTACTGGGTCTCTCTGGTTAGACCAGATCTGAGCCTGGGAGCTCTCTGGCTAACTAG
GGAACCCACTGCTTAAGCCTCAATAAAGCTTGCCTTGAGTGCTTCAAGTAGTGTGTGCCCGTCTGTTGTG
TGACTCTGGTAACTAGAGATCCCTCAGACCCTTTTAGTCAGTGTGGAAAATCTCTAGCAGTGGCGCCCGA
ACAGGGACTTGAAAGCGAAAGGGAAACCAGAGGAGCTCTCTCGACGCAGGACTCGGCTTGCTGAAGCGCG
CACGGCAAGAGGCGAGGGGCGGCGACTGGTGAGTACGCCAAAAATTTTGACTAGCGGAGGCTAGAAGGAG
AGAGATGGGTGCGAGAGCGTCAGTATTAAGCGGGGGAGAATTAGATCGCGATGGGAAAAAATTCGGTTAA
GGCCAGGGGGAAAGAAAAAATATAAATTAAAACATATAGTATGGGCAAGCAGGGAGCTAGAACGATTCGC
AGTTAATCCTGGCCTGTTAGAAACATCAGAAGGCTGTAGACAAATACTGGGACAGCTACAACCATCCCTT
CAGACAGGATCAGAAGAACTTAGATCATTATATAATACAGTAGCAACCCTCTATTGTGTGCATCAAAGGA
TAGAGATAAAAGACACCAAGGAAGCTTTAGACAAGATAGAGGAAGAGCAAAACAAAAGTAAGACCACCGC
ACAGCAAGCGGCCGCTGATCTTCAGACCTGGAGGAGGAGATATGAGGGACAATTGGAGAAGTGAATTATA
TAAATATAAAGTAGTAAAAATTGAACCATTAGGAGTAGCACCCACCAAGGCAAAGAGAAGAGTGGTGCAG
AGAGAAAAAAGAGCAGTGGGAATAGGAGCTTTGTTCCTTGGGTTCTTGGGAGCAGCAGGAAGCACTATGG
GCGCAGCGTCAATGACGCTGACGGTACAGGCCAGACAATTATTGTCTGGTATAGTGCAGCAGCAGAACAA
TTTGCTGAGGGCTATTGAGGCGCAACAGCATCTGTTGCAACTCACAGTCTGGGGCATCAAGCAGCTCCAG
GCAAGAATCCTGGCTGTGGAAAGATACCTAAAGGATCAACAGCTCCTGGGGATTTGGGGTTGCTCTGGAA
AACTCATTTGCACCACTGCTGTGCCTTGGAATGCTAGTTGGAGTAATAAATCTCTGGAACAGATTTGGAA
TCACACGACCTGGATGGAGTGGGACAGAGAAATTAACAATTACACAAGCTTAATACACTCCTTAATTGAA
GAATCGCAAAACCAGCAAGAAAAGAATGAACAAGAATTATTGGAATTAGATAAATGGGCAAGTTTGTGGA
ATTGGTTTAACATAACAAATTGGCTGTGGTATATAAAATTATTCATAATGATAGTAGGAGGCTTGGTAGG
TTTAAGAATAGTTTTTGCTGTACTTTCTATAGTGAATAGAGTTAGGCAGGGATATTCACCATTATCGTTT
CAGACCCACCTCCCAACCCCGAGGGGACCCGACAGGCCCGAAGGAATAGAAGAAGAAGGTGGAGAGAGAG
ACAGAGACAGATCCATTCGATTAGTGAACGGATCGGCACTGCGTGCGCCAATTCTGCAGACAAATGGCAG
TATTCATCCACAATTTTAAAAGAAAAGGGGGGATTGGGGGGTACAGTGCAGGGGAAAGAATAGTAGACAT
AATAGCAACAGACATACAAACTAAAGAATTACAAAAACAAATTACAAAAATTCAAAATTTTCGGGTTTAT
TACAGGGACAGCAGAGATCCAGTTTGGTTAATTAAGGGTGCAGCGGCCTCCGCGCCGGGTTTTGGCGCCT
CCCGCGGGCGCCCCCCTCCTCACGGCGAGCGCTGCCACGTCAGACGAAGGGCGCAGGAGCGTTCCTGATC
CTTCCGCCCGGACGCTCAGGACAGCGGCCCGCTGCTCATAAGACTCGGCCTTAGAACCCCAGTATCAGCA
GAAGGACATTTTAGGACGGGACTTGGGTGACTCTAGGGCACTGGTTTTCTTTCCAGAGAGCGGAACAGGC
GAGGAAAAGTAGTCCCTTCTCGGCGATTCTGCGGAGGGATCTCCGTGGGGCGGTGAACGCCGATGATTAT
ATAAGGACGCGCCGGGTGTGGCACAGCTAGTTCCGTCGCAGCCGGGATTTGGGTCGCGGTTCTTGTTTGT
GGATCGCTGTGATCGTCACTTGGTGAGTTGCGGGCTGCTGGGCTGGCCGGGGCTTTCGTGGCCGCCGGGC
CGCTCGGTGGGACGGAAGCGTGTGGAGAGACCGCCAAGGGCTGTAGTCTGGGTCCGCGAGCAAGGTTGCC
CTGAACTGGGGGTTGGGGGGAGCGCACAAAATGGCGGCTGTTCCCGAGTCTTGAATGGAAGACGCTTGTA
AGGCGGGCTGTGAGGTCGTTGAAACAAGGTGGGGGGCATGGTGGGCGGCAAGAACCCAAGGTCTTGAGGC
CTTCGCTAATGCGGGAAAGCTCTTATTCGGGTGAGATGGGCTGGGGCACCATCTGGGGACCCTGACGTGA
AGTTTGTCACTGACTGGAGAACTCGGGTTTGTCGTCTGGTTGCGGGGGCGGCAGTTATGCGGTGCCGTTG
GGCAGTGCACCCGTACCTTTGGGAGCGCGCGCCTCGTCGTGTCGTGACGTCACCCGTTCTGTTGGCTTAT
AATGCAGGGTGGGGCCACCTGCCGGTAGGTGTGCGGTAGGCTTTTCTCCGTCGCAGGACGCAGGGTTCGG
GCCTAGGGTAGGCTCTCCTGAATCGACAGGCGCCGGACCTCTGGTGAGGGGAGGGATAAGTGAGGCGTCA
GTTTCTTTGGTCGGTTTTATGTACCTATCTTCTTAAGTAGCTGAAGCTCCGGTTTTGAACTATGCGCTCG
GGGTTGGCGAGTGTGTTTTGTGAAGTTTTTTAGGCACCTTTTGAAATGTAATCATTTGGGTCAATATGTA
ATTTTCAGTGTTAGACTAGTAAATTGTCCGCTAAATTCTGGCCGTTTTTGGCTTTTTTGTTAGACAGTTA
ATTAAGCCACCATGAGCGAGCTGATCAAGGAGAACATGCACATGAAGCTGTACATGGAGGGCACCGTGAA
CAACCACCACTTCAAGTGCACATCCGAGGGCGAAGGCAAGCCCTACGAGGGCACCCAGACCATGAAGATC
AAGGTGGTCGAGGGCGGCCCTCTCCCCTTCGCCTTCGACATCCTGGCTACCAGCTTCATGTACGGCAGCA
AAGCCTTCATCAACCACACCCAGGGCATCCCCGACTTCTTTAAGCAGTCCTTCCCTGAGGGCTTCACATG
GGAGAGAATCACCACATACGAAGACGGGGGCGTGCTGACCGCTACCCAGGACACCAGCTTCCAGAACGGC
TGCATCATCTACAACGTCAAGATCAACGGGGTGAACTTCCCATCCAACGGCCCTGTGATGCAGAAGAAAA
CACGCGGCTGGGAGGCCAACACCGAGATGCTGTACCCCGCTGACGGCGGCCTGAGAGGCCACAGCCAGAT
GGCCCTGAAGCTCGTGGGCGGGGGCTACCTGCACTGCTCCTTCAAGACCACATACAGATCCAAGAAACCC
GCTAAGAACCTCAAGATGCCCGGCTTCCACTTCGTGGACCACAGACTGGAAAGAATCAAGGAGGCCGACA
AAGAGACCTACGTCGAGCAGCACGAGATGGCTGTGGCCAAGTACTGCGACCTCCCTAGCAAACTGGGGCA
CAGATAATAA
Features (pLannotate 1.2.2; 33 found; start..end, strand, type, name):
     28..407     +  enhancer       CMV enhancer: human cytomegalovirus immediate early enhancer
    408..607     +  promoter       CMV promoter: human cytomegalovirus (CMV) immediate early promoter
    630..1349    +  CDS            EGFP: the original enhanced GFP (Yang et al., 1996) mammalian codon-optimized
   1383..1408    +  misc_feature   MCS (fragment): pBluescript multiple cloning site
   1408..1996    +  misc_feature   WPRE: woodchuck hepatitis virus posttranscriptional regulatory element
   1933..2514    +  CDS            nef (fragment): NEF_HV1H2 - Experimental evidence at protein level: Swiss-Prot protein existence level 1. Extracellular Nef protein targets CD4(+) T-lymphocytes for apoptosis by interacting with CXCR4 surface receptors. From Human immunodeficiency virus type 1 group M subtype B (isolate HXB2) (HIV-1).
   2521..2701    +  LTR            5' LTR (truncated): truncated 5' long terminal repeat (LTR) from HIV-1
   2733..2957    +  polyA_signal   bGH poly(A) signal: bovine growth hormone polyadenylation signal
   2961..2982    +  promoter       SV40 promoter (fragment): SV40 enhancer and early promoter
   3003..3431    +  rep_origin     f1 ori (sequence partly withheld): f1 bacteriophage origin of replication; arrow indicates direction of (+) strand synthesis
   3445..3774    +  promoter       SV40 promoter: SV40 enhancer and early promoter
   3822..3869    +  promoter       EM7 promoter: synthetic bacterial promoter&nbsp
   3888..4262    +  CDS            BleoR: antibiotic-binding protein; Sh ble from Streptoalloteichus hindustanus; confers resistance to bleomycin, phleomycin, and Zeocin™
   4272..4397    +  CDS            ble (fragment): BLE_KLEPN - Experimental evidence at protein level: Swiss-Prot protein existence level 1. Binding protein with a strong affinity to the bleomycin family of antibiotics. Binds to CL990; an antimitotic-antibiotic compound. From Klebsiella pneumoniae.
   4392..4513    +  polyA_signal   SV40 poly(A) signal: SV40 polyadenylation signal
   4584..4606    -  protein_bind   lac operator (fragment): The lac repressor binds to the lac operator to inhibit transcription in E. coli. This inhibition can be relieved by adding lactose or isopropyl-β-D-thiogalactopyranoside (IPTG). lac repressor encoded by lacI
   4610..4640    -  promoter       lac promoter: promoter for the E. coli lac operon
   4655..4676    -  protein_bind   CAP binding site: CAP binding activates transcription in the presence of cAMP. E. coli catabolite activator protein
   4689..4781    -  CDS            lacI (fragment): lac repressor; lacI; The lac repressor binds to the lac operator to inhibit transcription in E. coli. This inhibition can be relieved by adding lactose or isopropyl-β-D-thiogalactopyranoside (IPTG).
   4964..5552    -  rep_origin     ori: high-copy-number ColE1/pMB1/pBR322/pUC origin of replication
   5723..6583    -  CDS            AmpR: β-lactamase; bla; confers resistance to ampicillin, carbenicillin, and related antibiotics
   6584..6688    -  promoter       AmpR promoter: bla
   6747..6799    -  misc_feature   bom (fragment): basis of mobility region from pBR322
   6954..7333    +  enhancer       CMV enhancer: human cytomegalovirus immediate early enhancer
   7334..7533    +  promoter       CMV promoter: human cytomegalovirus (CMV) immediate early promoter
   7551..7731    +  LTR            5' LTR (truncated): truncated 5' long terminal repeat (LTR) from HIV-1
   7778..7903    +  misc_feature   HIV-1 Ψ: packaging signal of human immunodeficiency virus type 1
   7887..8250    +  CDS            HIV-1 gag (fragment): gag protein from human immunodeficiency virus 1; gag
   8396..8629    +  misc_feature   RRE: The Rev response element (RRE) of HIV-1 allows for Rev-dependent mRNA export from the nucleus to the cytoplasm.
   9006..9106    +  CDS            Rev (fragment): human immunodeficiency virus 1 (HIV-1) Rev protein; rev; enhances nuclear export of unspliced and incompletely spliced viral mRNAs
   9156..9273    +  misc_feature   cPPT/CTS: central polypurine tract and central termination sequence of HIV-1
   9327..10537   +  promoter       UbC promoter: human ubiquitin C promoter
  10554..11246   +  CDS            TurboRFP: TurboRFP is a basic (constitutively fluorescent) orange fluorescent protein published in 2007, derived from Entacmaea quadricolor. It has low acid sensitivity.
