>Addgene plasmid #73851 | pAWp9 | addgene full sequence | sequence record 195141 | Addgene NGS Result
AAGGCTTGACCGACAATTGCATGAAGAATCTGCTTAGGGTTAGGCGTTTTGCGCTGCTTCGCGATGTACG
GGCCAGATATACGCGTTGACATTGATTATTGACTAGTTATTAATAGTAATCAATTACGGGGTCATTAGTT
CATAGCCCATATATGGAGTTCCGCGTTACATAACTTACGGTAAATGGCCCGCCTGGCTGACCGCCCAACG
ACCCCCGCCCATTGACGTCAATAATGACGTATGTTCCCATAGTAACGCCAATAGGGACTTTCCATTGACG
TCAATGGGTGGAGTATTTACGGTAAACTGCCCACTTGGCAGTACATCAAGTGTATCATATGCCAAGTACG
CCCCCTATTGACGTCAATGACGGTAAATGGCCCGCCTGGCATTATGCCCAGTACATGACCTTATGGGACT
TTCCTACTTGGCAGTACATCTACGTATTAGTCATCGCTATTACCATGGTGATGCGGTTTTGGCAGTACAT
CAATGGGCGTGGATAGCGGTTTGACTCACGGGGATTTCCAAGTCTCCACCCCATTGACGTCAATGGGAGT
TTGTTTTGGCACCAAAATCAACGGGACTTTCCAAAATGTCGTAACAACTCCGCCCCATTGACGCAAATGG
GCGGTAGGCGTGTACGGTGGGAGGTCTATATAAGCAGCGCGTTTTGCCTGTACTGGGTCTCTCTGGTTAG
ACCAGATCTGAGCCTGGGAGCTCTCTGGCTAACTAGGGAACCCACTGCTTAAGCCTCAATAAAGCTTGCC
TTGAGTGCTTCAAGTAGTGTGTGCCCGTCTGTTGTGTGACTCTGGTAACTAGAGATCCCTCAGACCCTTT
TAGTCAGTGTGGAAAATCTCTAGCAGTGGCGCCCGAACAGGGACTTGAAAGCGAAAGGGAAACCAGAGGA
GCTCTCTCGACGCAGGACTCGGCTTGCTGAAGCGCGCACGGCAAGAGGCGAGGGGCGGCGACTGGTGAGT
ACGCCAAAAATTTTGACTAGCGGAGGCTAGAAGGAGAGAGATGGGTGCGAGAGCGTCAGTATTAAGCGGG
GGAGAATTAGATCGCGATGGGAAAAAATTCGGTTAAGGCCAGGGGGAAAGAAAAAATATAAATTAAAACA
TATAGTATGGGCAAGCAGGGAGCTAGAACGATTCGCAGTTAATCCTGGCCTGTTAGAAACATCAGAAGGC
TGTAGACAAATACTGGGACAGCTACAACCATCCCTTCAGACAGGATCAGAAGAACTTAGATCATTATATA
ATACAGTAGCAACCATCTATTGTGTGCATCAAAGGATAGAGATAAAAGACACCAAGGAAGCTTTAGACAA
GATAGAGGAAGAGCAAAACAAAAGTAAGACCACCGCACAGCAAGCGGCCGCTGATCTTCAGACCTGGAGG
AGGAGATATGAGGGACAATTGGAGAAGTGAATTATATAAATATAAAGTAGTAAAAATTGAACCATTAGGA
GTAGCACCCACCAAGGCAAAGAGAAGAGTGGTGCAGAGAGAAAAAAGAGCAGTGGGAATAGGAGCTTTGT
TCCTTGGGTTCTTGGGAGCAGCAGGAAGCACTATGGGCGCAGCGTCAATGACGCTGACGGTACAGGCCAG
ACAATTATTGTCTGGTATAGTGCAGCAGCAGAACAATTTGCTGAGGGCTATTGAGGCGCAACAGCATCTG
TTGCAACTCACAGTCTGGGGCATCAAGCAGCTCCAGGCAAGAATCCTGGCTGTGGAAAGATACCTAAAGG
ATCAACAGCTCCTGGGGATTTGGGGTTGCTCTGGAAAACTCATTTGCACCACTGCTGTGCCTTGGAATGC
TAGTTGGAGTAATAAATCTCTGGAACAGATTTGGAATCACACGACCTGGATGGAGTGGGACAGAGAAATT
AACAATTACACAAGCTTAATACACTCCTTAATTGAAGAATCGCAAAACCAGCAAGAAAAGAATGAACAAG
AATTATTGGAATTAGATAAATGGGCAAGTTTGTGGAATTGGTTTAACATAACAAATTGGCTGTGGTATAT
AAAATTATTCATAATGATAGTAGGAGGCTTGGTAGGTTTAAGAATAGTTTTTGCTGTACTTTCTATAGTG
AATAGAGTTAGGCAGGGATATTCACCATTATCGTTTCAGACCCACCTCCCAACCCCGAGGGGACCCGACA
GGCCCGAAGGAATAGAAGAAGAAGGTGGAGAGAGAGACAGAGACAGATCCATTCGATTAGTGAACGGATC
GGCACTGCGTGCGCCAATTCTGCAGACAAATGGCAGTATTCATCCACAATTTTAAAAGAAAAGGGGGGAT
TGGGGGGTACAGTGCAGGGGAAAGAATAGTAGACATAATAGCAACAGACATACAAACTAAAGAATTACAA
AAACAAATTACAAAAATTCAAAATTTTCGGGTTTATTACAGGGACAGCAGAGATCCAGTTTGGTTAATTA
ACCCGTGTCGGCTCCAGATCTGGCCTCCGCGCCGGGTTTTGGCGCCTCCCGCGGGCGCCCCCCTCCTCAC
GGCGAGCGCTGCCACGTCAGACGAAGGGCGCAGCGAGCGTCCTGATCCTTCCGCCCGGACGCTCAGGACA
GCGGCCCGCTGCTCATAAGACTCGGCCTTAGAACCCCAGTATCAGCAGAAGGACATTTTAGGACGGGACT
TGGGTGACTCTAGGGCACTGGTTTTCTTTCCAGAGAGCGGAACAGGCGAGGAAAAGTAGTCCCTTCTCGG
CGATTCTGCGGAGGGATCTCCGTGGGGCGGTGAACGCCGATGATTATATAAGGACGCGCCGGGTGTGGCA
CAGCTAGTTCCGTCGCAGCCGGGATTTGGGTCGCGGTTCTTGTTTGTGGATCGCTGTGATCGTCACTTGG
TGAGTAGCGGGCTGCTGGGCTGGCCGGGGCTTTCGTGGCCGCCGGGCCGCTCGGTGGGACGGAAGCGTGT
GGAGAGACCGCCAAGGGCTGTAGTCTGGGTCCGCGAGCAAGGTTGCCCTGAACTGGGGGTTGGGGGGAGC
GCAGCAAAATGGCGGCTGTTCCCGAGTCTTGAATGGAAGACGCTTGTGAGGCGGGCTGTGAGGTCGTTGA
AACAAGGTGGGGGGCATGGTGGGCGGCAAGAACCCAAGGTCTTGAGGCCTTCGCTAATGCGGGAAAGCTC
TTATTCGGGTGAGATGGGCTGGGGCACCATCTGGGGACCCTGACGTGAAGTTTGTCACTGACTGGAGAAC
TCGGTTTGTCGTCTGTTGCGGGGGCGGCAGTTATGGCGGTGCCGTTGGGCAGTGCACCCGTACCTTTGGG
AGCGCGCGCCCTCGTCGTGTCGTGACGTCACCCGTTCTGTTGGCTTATAATGCAGGGTGGGGCCACCTGC
CGGTAGGTGTGCGGTAGGCTTTTCTCCGTCGCAGGACGCAGGGTTCGGGCCTAGGGTAGGCTCTCCTGAA
TCGACAGGCGCCGGACCTCTGGTGAGGGGAGGGATAAGTGAGGCGTCAGTTTCTTTGGTCGGTTTTATGT
ACCTATCTTCTTAAGTAGCTGAAGCTCCGGTTTTGAACTATGCGCTCGGGGTTGGCGAGTGTGTTTTGTG
AAGTTTTTTAGGCACCTTTTGAAATGTAATCATTTGGGTCAATATGTAATTTTCAGTGTTAGACTAGTAA
ATTGTCCGCTAAATTCTGGCCGTTTTTGGCTTTTTTGTTAGACAGTTAATTAAGCCACCATGAGCGAGCT
GATCAAGGAGAACATGCACATGAAGCTGTACATGGAGGGCACCGTGAACAACCACCACTTCAAGTGCACA
TCCGAGGGCGAAGGCAAGCCCTACGAGGGCACCCAGACCATGAAGATCAAGGTGGTCGAGGGCGGCCCTC
TCCCCTTCGCCTTCGACATCCTGGCTACCAGCTTCATGTACGGCAGCAAAGCCTTCATCAACCACACCCA
GGGCATCCCCGACTTCTTTAAGCAGTCCTTCCCTGAGGGCTTCACATGGGAGAGAATCACCACATACGAA
GACGGGGGCGTGCTGACCGCTACCCAGGACACCAGCTTCCAGAACGGCTGCATCATCTACAACGTCAAGA
TCAACGGGGTGAACTTCCCATCCAACGGCCCTGTGATGCAGAAGAAAACACGCGGCTGGGAGGCCAACAC
CGAGATGCTGTACCCCGCTGACGGCGGCCTGAGAGGCCACAGCCAGATGGCCCTGAAGCTCGTGGGCGGG
GGCTACCTGCACTGCTCCTTCAAGACCACATACAGATCCAAGAAACCCGCTAAGAACCTCAAGATGCCCG
GCTTCCACTTCGTGGACCACAGACTGGAAAGAATCAAGGAGGCCGACAAAGAGACCTACGTCGAGCAGCA
CGAGATGGCTGTGGCCAAGTACTGCGACCTCCCTAGCAAACTGGGGCACAGATAATAACCTGCAGGCGGG
CCAGATATACGCGTTGACATTGATTATTGACTAGTTATTAATAGTAATCAATTACGGGGTCATTAGTTCA
TAGCCCATATATGGAGTTCCGCGTTACATAACTTACGGTAAATGGCCCGCCTGGCTGACCGCCCAACGAC
CCCCGCCCATTGACGTCAATAATGACGTATGTTCCCATAGTAACGCCAATAGGGACTTTCCATTGACGTC
AATGGGTGGAGTATTTACGGTAAACTGCCCACTTGGCAGTACATCAAGTGTATCATATGCCAAGTACGCC
CCCTATTGACGTCAATGACGGTAAATGGCCCGCCTGGCATTATGCCCAGTACATGACCTTATGGGACTTT
CCTACTTGGCAGTACATCTACGTATTAGTCATCGCTATTACCATGGTGATGCGGTTTTGGCAGTACATCA
ATGGGCGTGGATAGCGGTTTGACTCACGGGGATTTCCAAGTCTCCACCCCATTGACGTCAATGGGAGTTT
GTTTTGGCACCAAAATCAACGGGACTTTCCAAAATGTCGTAACAACTCCGCCCCATTGACGCAAATGGGC
GGTAGGCGTGTACGGTGGGAGGTCTATATAAGCAGCGGTAACCTACCGGTCGCCACCATGGTGAGCAAGG
GCGAGGAGCTGTTCACCGGGGTGGTGCCCATCCTGGTCGAGCTGGACGGCGACGTAAACGGCCACAAGTT
CAGCGTGTCCGGCGAGGGCGAGGGCGATGCCACCTACGGCAAGCTGACCCTGAAGTTCATCTGCACCACC
GGCAAGCTGCCCGTGCCCTGGCCCACCCTCGTGACCACCCTGACCTACGGCGTGCAGTGCTTCAGCCGCT
ACCCCGACCACATGAAGCAGCACGACTTCTTCAAGTCCGCCATGCCCGAAGGCTACGTCCAGGAGCGCAC
CATCTTCTTCAAGGACGACGGCAACTACAAGACCCGCGCCGAGGTGAAGTTCGAGGGCGACACCCTGGTG
AACCGCATCGAGCTGAAGGGCATCGACTTCAAGGAGGACGGCAACATCCTGGGGCACAAGCTGGAGTACA
ACTACAACAGCCACAACGTCTATATCATGGCCGACAAGCAGAAGAACGGCATCAAGGTGAACTTCAAGAT
CCGCCACAACATCGAGGACGGCAGCGTGCAGCTCGCCGACCACTACCAGCAGAACACCCCCATCGGCGAC
GGCCCCGTGCTGCTGCCCGACAACCACTACCTGAGCACCCAGTCCGCCCTGAGCAAAGACCCCAACGAGA
AGCGCGATCACATGGTCCTGCTGGAGTTCGTGACCGCCGCCGGGATCACTCTCGGCATGGACGAGCTGTA
CAAGTAAAGCGGCCGCGACTCTAGGATCCGCGAAAAGTCCGGAATTCGATATCAAGCTTATCGATAATCA
ACCTCTGGATTACAAAATTTGTGAAAGATTGACTGGTATTCTTAACTATGTTGCTCCTTTTACGCTATGT
GGATACGCTGCTTTAATGCCTTTGTATCATGCTATTGCTTCCCGTATGGCTTTCATTTTCTCCTCCTTGT
ATAAATCCTGGTTGCTGTCTCTTTATGAGGAGTTGTGGCCCGTTGTCAGGCAACGTGGCGTGGTGTGCAC
TGTGTTTGCTGACGCAACCCCCACTGGTTGGGGCATTGCCACCACCTGTCAGCTCCTTTCCGGGACTTTC
GCTTTCCCCCTCCCTATTGCCACGGCGGAACTCATCGCCGCCTGCCTTGCCCGCTGCTGGACAGGGGCTC
GGCTGTTGGGCACTGACAATTCCGTGGTGTTGTCGGGGAAATCATCGTCCTTTCCTTGGCTGCTCGCCTG
TGTTGCCACCTGGATTCTGCGCGGGACGTCCTTCTGCTACGTCCCTTCGGCCCTCAATCCAGCGGACCTT
CCTTCCCGCGGCCTGCTGCCGGCTCTGCGGCCTCTTCCGCGTCTTCGCCTTCGCCCTCAGACGAGTCGGA
TCTCCCTTTGGGCCGCCTCCCCGCATCGATACCGTCGACCTCGAGACCTAGAAAAACATGGAGCAATCAC
AAGTAGCAATACAGCAGCTACCAATGCTGATTGTGCCTGGCTAGAAGCACAAGAGGAGGAGGAGGTGGGT
TTTCCAGTCACACCTCAGGTACCTTTAAGACCAATGACTTACAAGGCAGCTGTAGATCTTAGCCACTTTT
TAAAAGAAAAGGGGGGACTGGAAGGGCTAATTCACTCCCAACGAAGACAAGATATCCTTGATCTGTGGAT
CTACCACACACAAGGCTACTTCCCTGATTGGCAGAACTACACACCAGGGCCAGGGATCAGATATCCACTG
ACCTTTGGATGGTGCTACAAGCTAGTACCAGTTGAGCAAGAGAAGGTAGAAGAAGCCAATGAAGGAGAGA
ACACCCGCTTGTTACACCCTGTGAGCCTGCATGGGATGGATGACCCGGAGAGAGAAGTATTAGAGTGGAG
GTTTGACAGCCGCCTAGCATTTCATCACATGGCCCGAGAGCTGCATCCGGACTGTACTGGGTCTCTCTGG
TTAGACCAGATCTGAGCCTGGGAGCTCTCTGGCTAACTAGGGAACCCACTGCTTAAGCCTCAATAAAGCT
TGCCTTGAGTGCTTCAAGTAGTGTGTGCCCGTCTGTTGTGTGACTCTGGTAACTAGAGATCCCTCAGACC
CTTTTAGTCAGTGTGGAAAATCTCTAGCAGGGCCCGTTTAAACCCGCTGATCAGCCTCGACTGTGCCTTC
TAGTTGCCAGCCATCTGTTGTTTGCCCCTCCCCCGTGCCTTCCTTGACCCTGGAAGGTGCCACTCCCACT
GTCCTTTCCTAATAAAATGAGGAAATTGCATCGCATTGTCTGAGTAGGTGTCATTCTATTCTGGGGGGTG
GGGTGGGGCAGGACAGCAAGGGGGAGGATTGGGAAGACAATAGCAGGCATGCTGGGGATGCGGTGGGCTC
TATGGCTTCTGAGGCGGAAAGAACCAGCTGGGGCTCTAGGGGGTATCCCC
[124 nt withheld, positions 7401-7524]
C
[91 nt withheld, positions 7526-7616]
A
[49 nt withheld, positions 7618-7666]
CCTTTGACGTTGGAGTCCACGTTCTTT
[37 nt withheld, positions 7694-7730]
ACCCTATCTCGGTCTATTCTTTTGATTTATAAGGGATTTTGCCGATTTCGGCCTATTGGTTAAAAAATGA
GCTGATTTAACAAAAATTTAACGCGAATTAATTCTGTGGAATGTGTGTCAGTTAGGGTGTGGAAAGTCCC
CAGGCTCCCCAGCAGGCAGAAGTATGCAAAGCATGCATCTCAATTAGTCAGCAACCAGGTGTGGAAAGTC
CCCAGGCTCCCCAGCAGGCAGAAGTATGCAAAGCATGCATCTCAATTAGTCAGCAACCATAGTCCCGCCC
CTAACTCCGCCCATCCCGCCCCTAACTCCGCCCAGTTCCGCCCATTCTCCGCCCCATGGCTGACTAATTT
TTTTTATTTATGCAGAGGCCGAGGCCGCCTCTGCCTCTGAGCTATTCCAGAAGTAGTGAGGAGGCTTTTT
TGGAGGCCTAGGCTTTTGCAAAAAGCTCCCGGGAGCTTGTATATCCATTTTCGGATCTGATCAGCACGTG
TTGACAATTAATCATCGGCATAGTATATCGGCATAGTATAATACGACAAGGTGAGGAACTAAACCATGGC
CAAGTTGACCAGTGCCGTTCCGGTGCTCACCGCGCGCGACGTCGCCGGAGCGGTCGAGTTCTGGACCGAC
CGGCTCGGGTTCTCCCGGGACTTCGTGGAGGACGACTTCGCCGGTGTGGTCCGGGACGACGTGACCCTGT
TCATCAGCGCGGTCCAGGACCAGGTGGTGCCGGACAACACCCTGGCCTGGGTGTGGGTGCGCGGCCTGGA
CGAGCTGTACGCCGAGTGGTCGGAGGTCGTGTCCACGAACTTCCGGGACGCCTCCGGGCCGGCCATGACC
GAGATCGGCGAGCAGCCGTGGGGGCGGGAGTTCGCCCTGCGCGACCCGGCCGGCAACTGCGTGCACTTCG
TGGCCGAGGAGCAGGACTGACACGTGCTACGAGATTTCGATTCCACCGCCGCCTTCTATGAAAGGTTGGG
CTTCGGAATCGTTTTCCGGGACGCCGGCTGGATGATCCTCCAGCGCGGGGATCTCATGCTGGAGTTCTTC
GCCCACCCCAACTTGTTTATTGCAGCTTATAATGGTTACAAATAAAGCAATAGCATCACAAATTTCACAA
ATAAAGCATTTTTTTCACTGCATTCTAGTTGTGGTTTGTCCAAACTCATCAATGTATCTTATCATGTCTG
TATACCGTCGACCTCTAGCTAGAGCTTGGCGTAATCATGGTCATAGCTGTTTCCTGTGTGAAATTGTTAT
CCGCTCACAATTCCACACAACATACGAGCCGGAAGCATAAAGTGTAAAGCCTGGGGTGCCTAATGAGTGA
GCTAACTCACATTAATTGCGTTGCGCTCACTGCCCGCTTTCCAGTCGGGAAACCTGTCGTGCCAGCTGCA
TTAATGAATCGGCCAACGCGCGGGGAGAGGCGGTTTGCGTATTGGGCGCTCTTCCGCTTCCTCGCTCACT
GACTCGCTGCGCTCGGTCGTTCGGCTGCGGCGAGCGGTATCAGCTCACTCAAAGGCGGTAATACGGTTAT
CCACAGAATCAGGGGATAACGCAGGAAAGAACATGTGAGCAAAAGGCCAGCAAAAGGCCAGGAACCGTAA
AAAGGCCGCGTTGCTGGCGTTTTTCCATAGGCTCCGCCCCCCTGACGAGCATCACAAAAATCGACGCTCA
AGTCAGAGGTGGCGAAACCCGACAGGACTATAAAGATACCAGGCGTTTCCCCCTGGAAGCTCCCTCGTGC
GCTCTCCTGTTCCGACCCTGCCGCTTACCGGATACCTGTCCGCCTTTCTCCCTTCGGGAAGCGTGGCGCT
TTCTCATAGCTCACGCTGTAGGTATCTCAGTTCGGTGTAGGTCGTTCGCTCCAAGCTGGGCTGTGTGCAC
GAACCCCCCGTTCAGCCCGACCGCTGCGCCTTATCCGGTAACTATCGTCTTGAGTCCAACCCGGTAAGAC
ACGACTTATCGCCACTGGCAGCAGCCACTGGTAACAGGATTAGCAGAGCGAGGTATGTAGGCGGTGCTAC
AGAGTTCTTGAAGTGGTGGCCTAACTACGGCTACACTAGAAGAACAGTATTTGGTATCTGCGCTCTGCTG
AAGCCAGTTACCTTCGGAAAAAGAGTTGGTAGCTCTTGATCCGGCAAACAAACCACCGCTGGTAGCGGTG
GTTTTTTTGTTTGCAAGCAGCAGATTACGCGCAGAAAAAAAGGATCTCAAGAAGATCCTTTGATCTTTTC
TACGGGGTCTGACGCTCAGTGGAACGAAAACTCACGTTAAGGGATTTTGGTCATGAGATTATCAAAAAGG
ATCTTCACCTAGATCCTTTTAAATTAAAAATGAAGTTTTAAATCAATCTAAAGTATATATGAGTAAACTT
GGTCTGACAGTTACCAATGCTTAATCAGTGAGGCACCTATCTCAGCGATCTGTCTATTTCGTTCATCCAT
AGTTGCCTGACTCCCCGTCGTGTAGATAACTACGATACGGGAGGGCTTACCATCTGGCCCCAGTGCTGCA
ATGATACCGCGAGACCCACGCTCACCGGCTCCAGATTTATCAGCAATAAACCAGCCAGCCGGAAGGGCCG
AGCGCAGAAGTGGTCCTGCAACTTTATCCGCCTCCATCCAGTCTATTAATTGTTGCCGGGAAGCTAGAGT
AAGTAGTTCGCCAGTTAATAGTTTGCGCAACGTTGTTGCCATTGCTACAGGCATCGTGGTGTCACGCTCG
TCGTTTGGTATGGCTTCATTCAGCTCCGGTTCCCAACGATCAAGGCGAGTTACATGATCCCCCATGTTGT
GCAAAAAAGCGGTTAGCTCCTTCGGTCCTCCGATCGTTGTCAGAAGTAAGTTGGCCGCAGTGTTATCACT
CATGGTTATGGCAGCACTGCATAATTCTCTTACTGTCATGCCATCCGTAAGATGCTTTTCTGTGACTGGT
GAGTACTCAACCAAGTCATTCTGAGAATAGTGTATGCGGCGACCGAGTTGCTCTTGCCCGGCGTCAATAC
GGGATAATACCGCGCCACATAGCAGAACTTTAAAAGTGCTCATCATTGGAAAACGTTCTTCGGGGCGAAA
ACTCTCAAGGATCTTACCGCTGTTGAGATCCAGTTCGATGTAACCCACTCGTGCACCCAACTGATCTTCA
GCATCTTTTACTTTCACCAGCGTTTCTGGGTGAGCAAAAACAGGAAGGCAAAATGCCGCAAAAAAGGGAA
TAAGGGCGACACGGAAATGTTGAATACTCATACTCTTCCTTTTTCAATATTATTGAAGCATTTATCAGGG
TTATTGTCTCATGAGCGGATACATATTTGAATGTATTTAGAAAAATAAACAAATAGGGGTTCCGCGCACA
TTTCCCCGAAAAGTGCCACCTGACGTCGACGGATCGGGAGATCTCCCGATCCCCTATGGTGCACTCTCAG
TACAATCTGCTCTGATGCCGCATAGTTAAGCCAGTATCTGCTCCCTGCTTGTGTGTTGGAGGTCGCTGAG
TAGTGCGCGAGCAAAATTTAAGCTACAACAAGGC
Features (pLannotate 1.2.2; 33 found; start..end, strand, type, name):
     88..467     +  enhancer       CMV enhancer: human cytomegalovirus immediate early enhancer
    468..667     +  promoter       CMV promoter: human cytomegalovirus (CMV) immediate early promoter
    685..865     +  LTR            5' LTR (truncated): truncated 5' long terminal repeat (LTR) from HIV-1
    912..1037    +  misc_feature   HIV-1 Ψ: packaging signal of human immunodeficiency virus type 1
   1021..1384    +  CDS            HIV-1 gag (fragment): gag protein from human immunodeficiency virus 1; gag
   1530..1763    +  misc_feature   RRE: The Rev response element (RRE) of HIV-1 allows for Rev-dependent mRNA export from the nucleus to the cytoplasm.
   2140..2240    +  CDS            Rev (fragment): human immunodeficiency virus 1 (HIV-1) Rev protein; rev; enhances nuclear export of unspliced and incompletely spliced viral mRNAs
   2290..2407    +  misc_feature   cPPT/CTS: central polypurine tract and central termination sequence of HIV-1
   2472..3683    +  promoter       UbC promoter: human ubiquitin C promoter
   3700..4392    +  CDS            TurboRFP: TurboRFP is a basic (constitutively fluorescent) orange fluorescent protein published in 2007, derived from Entacmaea quadricolor. It has low acid sensitivity.
   4426..4805    +  enhancer       CMV enhancer: human cytomegalovirus immediate early enhancer
   4806..5005    +  promoter       CMV promoter: human cytomegalovirus (CMV) immediate early promoter
   5028..5747    +  CDS            EGFP: the original enhanced GFP (Yang et al., 1996) mammalian codon-optimized
   5781..5806    +  misc_feature   MCS (fragment): pBluescript multiple cloning site
   5806..6394    +  misc_feature   WPRE: woodchuck hepatitis virus posttranscriptional regulatory element
   6331..6912    +  CDS            nef (fragment): NEF_HV1H2 - Experimental evidence at protein level: Swiss-Prot protein existence level 1. Extracellular Nef protein targets CD4(+) T-lymphocytes for apoptosis by interacting with CXCR4 surface receptors. From Human immunodeficiency virus type 1 group M subtype B (isolate HXB2) (HIV-1).
   6919..7099    +  LTR            5' LTR (truncated): truncated 5' long terminal repeat (LTR) from HIV-1
   7131..7355    +  polyA_signal   bGH poly(A) signal: bovine growth hormone polyadenylation signal
   7359..7380    +  promoter       SV40 promoter (fragment): SV40 enhancer and early promoter
   7401..7829    +  rep_origin     f1 ori (sequence partly withheld): f1 bacteriophage origin of replication; arrow indicates direction of (+) strand synthesis
   7843..8172    +  promoter       SV40 promoter: SV40 enhancer and early promoter
   8220..8267    +  promoter       EM7 promoter: synthetic bacterial promoter&nbsp
   8286..8660    +  CDS            BleoR: antibiotic-binding protein; Sh ble from Streptoalloteichus hindustanus; confers resistance to bleomycin, phleomycin, and Zeocin™
   8670..8795    +  CDS            ble (fragment): BLE_KLEPN - Experimental evidence at protein level: Swiss-Prot protein existence level 1. Binding protein with a strong affinity to the bleomycin family of antibiotics. Binds to CL990; an antimitotic-antibiotic compound. From Klebsiella pneumoniae.
   8790..8911    +  polyA_signal   SV40 poly(A) signal: SV40 polyadenylation signal
   8982..9004    -  protein_bind   lac operator (fragment): The lac repressor binds to the lac operator to inhibit transcription in E. coli. This inhibition can be relieved by adding lactose or isopropyl-β-D-thiogalactopyranoside (IPTG). lac repressor encoded by lacI
   9008..9038    -  promoter       lac promoter: promoter for the E. coli lac operon
   9053..9074    -  protein_bind   CAP binding site: CAP binding activates transcription in the presence of cAMP. E. coli catabolite activator protein
   9087..9179    -  CDS            lacI (fragment): lac repressor; lacI; The lac repressor binds to the lac operator to inhibit transcription in E. coli. This inhibition can be relieved by adding lactose or isopropyl-β-D-thiogalactopyranoside (IPTG).
   9362..9950    -  rep_origin     ori: high-copy-number ColE1/pMB1/pBR322/pUC origin of replication
  10121..10981   -  CDS            AmpR: β-lactamase; bla; confers resistance to ampicillin, carbenicillin, and related antibiotics
  10982..11086   -  promoter       AmpR promoter: bla
  11145..11197   -  misc_feature   bom (fragment): basis of mobility region from pBR322
