[The description below was written by a language model from this plasmid's Addgene catalogue record and pLannotate feature annotations shown in this document.]
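Description:
pAWp9 is a lentiviral transfer plasmid built on the pFUGW backbone that carries a dual-fluorescent-reporter cassette followed by a BamHI/EcoRI cloning position. In E. coli it replicates from a high-copy ColE1/pUC-type origin and is selected with ampicillin through the bla gene. An f1 origin is also present. Outside the viral region, the backbone carries a bleomycin/Zeocin resistance gene under tandem SV40 and EM7 promoters with an SV40 poly(A) signal.

The viral genome is transcribed from a CMV enhancer/promoter fused to a truncated HIV-1 5' LTR. It includes the Ψ packaging signal with a gag fragment, the RRE for Rev-dependent nuclear export, and the cPPT/CTS. It ends with a WPRE, a truncated 3' LTR and a bGH poly(A) signal. Between the cPPT and the WPRE sit two independent expression units in the same orientation: the human ubiquitin C promoter driving an RFP (annotated as TurboRFP), and a second CMV enhancer/promoter driving EGFP. A short polylinker fragment just downstream of EGFP corresponds to the BamHI and EcoRI sites named in the construct's description, so sequences can be inserted after the GFP reading frame and before the WPRE.

The record does not spell out the intended use. The associated publication concerns multiplexed barcoded CRISPR-Cas9 screening with CombiGEM, which is consistent with a dual-reporter recipient vector for inserted elements, where RFP and GFP signals can be compared in transduced cells. The depositor's sequence and the repository's sequencing result have the same features in the same order. They differ only in the numbering start point and by about a dozen nucleotides in total length.
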