Addgene plasmid #73851: pAWp9
Purpose: pFUGW-UBCp-RFP-CMVp-GFP-{BamHI+EcoRI}
Depositing lab: Timothy Lu. Depositing organization: Massachusetts Institute of Technology. Publication: Multiplexed barcoded CRISPR-Cas9 screening enabled by CombiGEM. Wong AS, Choi GC, Cui CH, Pregernig G, Milani P, Adam M, Perli SD, Kazer SW, Gaillard A, Hermann M, Shalek AK, Fraenkel E, Lu TK. Proc Natl Acad Sci U S A. 2016 Feb 10. pii: 201517883. 10.1073/pnas.1517883113 PubMed 26864203.
Backbone
  Vector backbone: pFUGW
  Vector type: Lentiviral
Growth in bacteria
  Bacterial resistance: Ampicillin, 100 μg/mL
  Growth temperature: 37°C
  Growth strain: NEB Stable
  Copy number: Unknown
Gene/Insert
  Gene/Insert name: UBCp-RFP-CMVp-GFP-{BamHI+EcoRI}
Terms and licenses: Academic/Nonprofit Terms; Industry Terms: Not Available to Industry
How to cite: pAWp9 was a gift from Timothy Lu (Addgene plasmid # 73851 ; http://n2t.net/addgene:73851 ; RRID:Addgene_73851)
