>Addgene plasmid #73851 | pAWp9 | addgene partial sequence | sequence record 138731 | hUBCpro-F 5'-TGAAGCTCCGGTTTTGAACT-3'
GCACCTTTTGAAATGTAATCATTTGGGTCAATATGTAATTTTCAGTGTTAGACTAGTAAATTGTCCGCTA
AATTCTGGCCGTTTTTGGCTTTTTTGTTAGACAGTTAATTAAGCCACCATGAGCGAGCTGATCAAGGAGA
ACATGCACATGAAGCTGTACATGGAGGGCACCGTGAACAACCACCACTTCAAGTGCACATCCGAGGGCGA
AGGCAAGCCCTACGAGGGCACCCAGACCATGAAGATCAAGGTGGTCGAGGGCGGCCCTCTCCCCTTCGCC
TTCGACATCCTGGCTACCAGCTTCATGTACGGCAGCAAAGCCTTCATCAACCACACCCAGGGCATCCCCG
ACTTCTTTAAGCAGTCCTTCCCTGAGGGCTTCACATGGGAGAGAATCACCACATACGAAGACGGGGGCGT
GCTGACCGCTACCCAGGACACCAGCTTCCAGAACGGCTGCATCATCTACAACGTCAAGATCAACGGGGTG
AACTTCCCATCCAACGGCCCTGTGATGCAGAAGAAAACACGCGGCTGGGAGGCCAACACCGAGATGCTGT
ACCCCGCTGACGGCGGCCTGAGAGGCCACAGCCAGATGGCCCTGAAGCTCGTGGGCGGGGGCTACCTGCA
CTGCTCCTTCAAGACCACATACAGATCCAAGAAACCCGCTAAGAACCTCAAGATGCCCGGCTTCCACTTC
GTGGACCACAGACTGGAAAGAATCAAGGAGGCCGACAAAGAGACCTACGTCGAGCAGCACGAGATGGCTG
TGGCCAAGTACTGCGACCTCCCTAGCAAACTGGGGCACAGATAATAACCTGCAGGCGGGCCAGATATACG
CGTTGACATTGATTATTGACTAGTTATTAATAGTAATCAATTACG
