>Addgene plasmid #73851 | pAWp9 | addgene partial sequence | sequence record 138732 | WPRE-R 5'-CATAGCGTAAAAGGAGCAACA-3'
TAATCCAGAGGTTGATTATCGATAAGCTTGATATCGAATTCCGGACTTTTCGCGGATCCTAGAGTCGCGG
CCGCTTTACTTGTACAGCTCGTCCATGCCGAGAGTGATCCCGGCGGCGGTCACGAACTCCAGCAGGACCA
TGTGATCGCGCTTCTCGTTGGGGTCTTTGCTCAGGGCGGACTGGGTGCTCAGGTAGTGGTTGTCGGGCAG
CAGCACGGGGCCGTCGCCGATGGGGGTGTTCTGCTGGTAGTGGTCGGCGAGCTGCACGCTGCCGTCCTCG
ATGTTGTGGCGGATCTTGAAGTTCACCTTGATGCCGTTCTTCTGCTTGTCGGCCATGATATAGACGTTGT
GGCTGTTGTAGTTGTACTCCAGCTTGTGCCCCAGGATGTTGCCGTCCTCCTTGAAGTCGATGCCCTTCAG
CTCGATGCGGTTCACCAGGGTGTCGCCCTCGAACTTCACCTCGGCGCGGGTCTTGTAGTTGCCGTCGTCC
TTGAAGAAGATGGTGCGCTCCTGGACGTAGCCTTCGGGCATGGCGGACTTGAAGAAGTCGTGCTGCTTCA
TGTGGTCGGGGTAGCGGCTGAAGCACTGCACGCCGTAGGTCAGGGTGGTCACGAGGGTGGGCCAGGGCAC
GGGCAGCTTGCCGGTGGTGCAGATGAACTTCAGGGTCAGCTTGCCGTAGGTGGCATCGCCCTCGCCCTCG
CCGGACACGCTGAACTTGTGGCCGTTTACGTCGCCGTCCAGCTCGACCAGGATGGGCACCACCCCGGTGA
ACAGCTCCTCGCCCTTGCTCACCATGGTGGCGACCGGTAGGTTACCGCTGCTTATATAGACCTCCCACCG
TACACGCCTACCGCCCATTTGCGTCAATGGGGCGGA
